Addgene plasmid #12906: DCT.VV.Orf218
Purpose: This plasmid was designed for screening purposes and may contain discrepancies relative to the current canonical GenBank version of the gene.
Depositing lab: Jack Bennink & Jon Yewdell. Depositing organization: National Institute of Allergy and Infectious Diseases (NIAID). Publication: Identification of poxvirus CD8+ T cell determinants to enable rational design and characterization of smallpox vaccines. Tscharke DC, Karupiah G, Zhou J, Palmore T, Irvine KR, Haeryfar SM, Williams S, Sidney J, Sette A, Bennink JR, Yewdell JW. J Exp Med. 2005 January 3; 201(1): 95–104. 10.1084/jem.20041912 PubMed 15623576.
Backbone
  Vector backbone: pcDNA 3.1D V5-His-TOPO
  Backbone manufacturer: Invitrogen
  Backbone size w/o insert (bp): 5514
  Vector type: Mammalian Expression
  Selectable markers: Neomycin (select with G418)
Growth in bacteria
  Bacterial resistance: Ampicillin, 100 μg/mL
  Growth temperature: 37°C
  Growth strain: DH5alpha
  Copy number: High Copy
Gene/Insert
  Gene/Insert name: VV.Orf218
  Species: Vaccinia Virus
  Insert size (bp): 690
  Cloning method: Restriction Enzyme; 5′ cloning site BamHI (not destroyed); 3′ cloning site BamHI (not destroyed)
  Sequencing primers: 5′ Universal T7
Terms and licenses: Academic/Nonprofit Terms; Industry Terms: Not Available to Industry
Depositor comments: Please see the Vaccinia kit page ( https://www.addgene.org/vvorf/ ) for more information. The kit page contains the supplemental VVOrfData spreadsheet, which includes important information about this plasmid. The plasmid and insert names provided here relate only to this library. The name of the ORF (if present) in VACV strain Copenhagen and the name of the ORF (if annotated) in VACV strain WR sequence can be found in VVOrfData spreadsheet. Please note that the amino acid sequence given for each ORF in the spreadsheet may contain some errors. Additionally, changes from the expected sequence may be present in these plasmids. Please see Addgene's quality control sequence and sequencing notes in the VVOrfData spreadsheet before ordering this plasmid.
How to cite: DCT.VV.Orf218 was a gift from Jack Bennink & Jon Yewdell (Addgene plasmid # 12906 ; http://n2t.net/addgene:12906 ; RRID:Addgene_12906)
