[The description below was written by a language model from this plasmid's Addgene catalogue record.]
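Description:
DCT.VV.Orf218 is a mammalian expression plasmid built on the commercial pcDNA 3.1D V5-His-TOPO backbone (about 5.5 kb without insert) and carrying a roughly 690 bp open reading frame from vaccinia virus, designated Orf218 within its source library. It is maintained in E. coli as a high-copy plasmid under ampicillin selection, and it carries a neomycin resistance marker that permits G418 selection of transfected mammalian cells. The insert is recorded as flanked by intact BamHI sites at both ends, so it can be released with a single enzyme. It can be sequenced from the upstream T7 primer site. The record does not list the promoter or tags. Vectors of this family normally drive the insert from the CMV immediate-early promoter and offer C-terminal V5 and polyhistidine epitopes, but whether the ORF is in frame with those tags is not stated here.

The plasmid belongs to a collection of individually cloned vaccinia ORFs assembled for screening, in work aimed at identifying poxvirus determinants recognised by CD8+ T cells to inform the design and evaluation of smallpox vaccines. In that setting, each clone expresses a single viral protein in transfected cells, allowing T cell responses to be mapped to individual gene products. The "Orf218" name applies only within this library. The corresponding gene names in the Copenhagen and WR strains are given in a supplementary spreadsheet rather than in this record. The depositors caution that the clones were made for screening and may differ from the current canonical sequence, so the insert should be checked against the available quality-control sequencing before it is used where exact sequence matters.
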