>Addgene plasmid #12906 | DCT.VV.Orf218 | addgene partial sequence | sequence record 19295 | T7 5'-TAATACGACTCACTATAGGG-3'
CGAGCTCGGATCCGTACCCTTCACCGAATTCCAGCTGACCACCATGAAACCAATGCCGAAACAGAGAGAG
ATGCGACGTCTTAGAGATAGAATCTCAGATATTGAAAGACAGTTGAGTGACTGCAGACGTAATAATGAAA
GCAATGCTGATATGGAAAGAGAGATGCAACGTCTTAGAGATAGAATCATGGATCTTGATAGACAGCTTAA
CGAGTGTAAACGCAACGGTAACGGAACATCTTCTGAGGAGGTAAATAGGCTAAAGACTAGAATCAGGAAT
CTTAAACGATCGCTAGAGATCTGCTCAAAGGATGAATCAGAACTCTATTCAGCATATAAAACTAAACTCG
GACGTGCTAGGGAACAAATTAGTAACTTGCAAGAAAGTCTACGTAGAGAGCGTGAATCTGACAAAACAGA
TAGTTACTACAGGAGGGAATTGACTCGCGAAAGAAATAAAATCGTAGAAATGGAAAAAGAACTTAATAAG
TGTTTCGATGCCAAGTACATCGACGAAATCAATTCCAAGAAAACCCGTATTTCTGATCTCGAACGACAAC
TAGCAGCCTGTAAATCTAATGGTGGTAGCAATGGAAACATGGACCAATACAAACGGGAAATTGAATCTCT
TAAACGCGAGCTCGCCGAGTGTAGACGTGGTAACAATGGATCCCATAGTGATTGTAAGTACTATGACGAA
GAAGCAAGAGATTGTGTTAAGAGCTGAGCAATTCCCGGGGATCCGAATAAAGGGTCAAGACAATTCTGCA
GATATCCAGCACAGTGGCGGCCGCTCGAGTCTAGAGGGCCCGCGGTTCGAAGGTAAGCCTATCCCTAACC
CTCTCCTCGGTCTCGATTCTACGCGTACCGGTCATCATCACCATCACCATTG
